>Addgene plasmid #237520 | pET28a:His-MBP-KD | addgene full sequence | sequence record 471101 | Addgene NGS Result
TTGAGATCCTTTTTTTCTGCGCGTAATCTGCTGCTTGCAAACAAAAAAACCACCGCTACCAGCGGTGGTT
TGTTTGCCGGATCAAGAGCTACCAACTCTTTTTCCGAAGGTAACTGGCTTCAGCAGAGCGCAGATACCAA
ATACTGTCCTTCTAGTGTAGCCGTAGTTAGGCCACCACTTCAAGAACTCTGTAGCACCGCCTACATACCT
CGCTCTGCTAATCCTGTTACCAGTGGCTGCTGCCAGTGGCGATAAGTCGTGTCTTACCGGGTTGGACTCA
AGACGATAGTTACCGGATAAGGCGCAGCGGTCGGGCTGAACGGGGGGTTCGTGCACACAGCCCAGCTTGG
AGCGAACGACCTACACCGAACTGAGATACCTACAGCGTGAGCTATGAGAAAGCGCCACGCTTCCCGAAGG
GAGAAAGGCGGACAGGTATCCGGTAAGCGGCAGGGTCGGAACAGGAGAGCGCACGAGGGAGCTTCCAGGG
GGAAACGCCTGGTATCTTTATAGTCCTGTCGGGTTTCGCCACCTCTGACTTGAGCGTCGATTTTTGTGAT
GCTCGTCAGGGGGGCGGAGCCTATGGAAAAACGCCAGCAACGCGGCCTTTTTACGGTTCCTGGCCTTTTG
CTGGCCTTTTGCTCACATGTTCTTTCCTGCGTTATCCCCTGATTCTGTGGATAACCGTATTACCGCCTTT
GAGTGAGCTGATACCGCTCGCCGCAGCCGAACGACCGAGCGCAGCGAGTCAGTGAGCGAGGAAGCGGAAG
AGCGCCTGATGCGGTATTTTCTCCTTACGCATCTGTGCGGTATTTCACACCGCAATGGTGCACTCTCAGT
ACAATCTGCTCTGATGCCGCATAGTTAAGCCAGTATACACTCCGCTATCGCTACGTGACTGGGTCATGGC
TGCGCCCCGACACCCGCCAACACCCGCTGACGCGCCCTGACGGGCTTGTCTGCTCCCGGCATCCGCTTAC
AGACAAGCTGTGACCGTCTCCGGGAGCTGCATGTGTCAGAGGTTTTCACCGTCATCACCGAAACGCGCGA
GGCAGCTGCGGTAAAGCTCATCAGCGTGGTCGTGAAGCGATTCACAGATGTCTGCCTGTTCATCCGCGTC
CAGCTCGTTGAGTTTCTCCAGAAGCGTTAATGTCTGGCTTCTGATAAAGCGGGCCATGTTAAGGGCGGTT
TTTTCCTGTTTGGTCACTGATGCCTCCGTGTAAGGGGGATTTCTGTTCATGGGGGTAATGATACCGATGA
AACGAGAGAGGATGCTCACGATACGGGTTACTGATGATGAACATGCCCGGTTACTGGAACGTTGTGAGGG
TAAACAACTGGCGGTATGGATGCGGCGGGACCAGAGAAAAATCACTCAGGGTCAATGCCAGCGCTTCGTT
AATACAGATGTAGGTGTTCCACAGGGTAGCCAGCAGCATCCTGCGATGCAGATCCGGAACATAATGGTGC
AGGGCGCTGACTTCCGCGTTTCCAGACTTTACGAAACACGGAAACCGAAGACCATTCATGTTGTTGCTCA
GGTCGCAGACGTTTTGCAGCAGCAGTCGCTTCACGTTCGCTCGCGTATCGGTGATTCATTCTGCTAACCA
GTAAGGCAACCCCGCCAGCCTAGCCGGGTCCTCAACGACAGGAGCACGATCATGCGCACCCGTGGGGCCG
CCATGCCGGCGATAATGGCCTGCTTCTCGCCGAAACGTTTGGTGGCGGGACCAGTGACGAAGGCTTGAGC
GAGGGCGTGCAAGATTCCGAATACCGCAAGCGACAGGCCGATCATCGTCGCGCTCCAGCGAAAGCGGTCC
TCGCCGAAAATGACCCAGAGCGCTGCCGGCACCTGTCCTACGAGTTGCATGATAAAGAAGACAGTCATAA
GTGCGGCGACGATAGTCATGCCCCGCGCCCACCGGAAGGAGCTGACTGGGTTGAAGGCTCTCAAGGGCAT
CGGTCGAGATCCCGGTGCCTAATGAGTGAGCTAACTTACATTAATTGCGTTGCGCTCACTGCCCGCTTTC
CAGTCGGGAAACCTGTCGTGCCAGCTGCATTAATGAATCGGCCAACGCGCGGGGAGAGGCGGTTTGCGTA
TTGGGCGCCAGGGTGGTTTTTCTTTTCACCAGTGAGACGGGCAACAGCTGATTGCCCTTCACCGCCTGGC
CCTGAGAGAGTTGCAGCAAGCGGTCCACGCTGGTTTGCCCCAGCAGGCGAAAATCCTGTTTGATGGTGGT
TAACGGCGGGATATAACATGAGCTGTCTTCGGTATCGTCGTATCCCACTACCGAGATATCCGCACCAACG
CGCAGCCCGGACTCGGTAATGGCGCGCATTGCGCCCAGCGCCATCTGATCGTTGGCAACCAGCATCGCAG
TGGGAACGATACCCTCATTCAGCATTTGCATGGTTTGTTGAAAACCGGACATGGCACTCCAGTCGCCTTC
CCGTTCCGCTATCGGCTGAATTTGATTGCGAGTGAGATATTTATGCCAGCCAGCCAGACGCAGACGCGCC
GAGACAGAACTTAATGGGCCCGCTAACAGCGCGATTTGCTGGTGACCCAATGCGACCAGATGCTCCACGC
CCAGTCGCGTACCGTCTTCATGGGAGAAAATAATACTGTTGATGGGTGTCTGGTCAGAGACATCAAGAAA
TAACGCCGGAACATTAGTGCAGGCAGCTTCCACAGCAATGGCATCCTGGTCATCCAGCGGATAGTTAATG
ATCAGCCCACTGACGCGTTGCGCGAGAAGATTGTGCACCGCCGCTTTACAGGCTTCGACGCCGCTTCGTT
CTACCATCGACACCACCACGCTGGCACCCAGTTGATCGGCGCGAGATTTAATCGCCGCGACAATTTGCGA
CGGCGCGTGCAGGGCCAGACTGGAGGTGGCAACGCCAATCAGCAACGACTGTTTGCCCGCCAGTTGTTGT
GCCACGCGGTTGGGAATGTAATTCAGCTCCGCCATCGCCGCTTCCACTTTTTCCCGCGTTTTCGCAGAAA
CGTGGCTGGCCTGGTTCACCACGCGGGAAACGGTCTGATAAGAGACACCGGCATACTCTGCGACATCGTA
TAACGTTACTGGTTTCACATTCACCACCCTGAATTGACTCTCTTCCGGGCGCTATCATGCCATACCGCGA
AAGGTTTTGCGCCATTCGATGGTGTCCGGGATCTCGACGCTCTCCCTTATGCGACTCCTGCATTAGGAAG
CAGCCCAGTAGTAGGTTGAGGCCGTTGAGCACCGCCGCCGCAAGGAATGGTGCATGCAAGGAGATGGCGC
CCAACAGTCCCCCGGCCACGGGGCCTGCCACCATACCCACGCCGAAACAAGCGCTCATGAGCCCGAAGTG
GCGAGCCCGATCTTCCCCATCGGTGATGTCGGCGATATAGGCGCCAGCAACCGCACCTGTGGCGCCGGTG
ATGCCGGCCACGATGCGTCCGGCGTAGAGGATCGAGATCTCGATCCCGCGAAATTAATACGACTCACTAT
AGGGGAATTGTGAGCGGATAACAATTCCCCTCTAGAAATAATTTTGTTTAACTTTAAGAAGGAGATATAC
CATGGGTTCTTCTCACCATCACCATCACCATGGTTCTTCTATGAAAATCGAAGAAGGTAAACTGGTAATC
TGGATTAACGGCGATAAAGGCTATAACGGTCTCGCTGAAGTCGGTAAGAAATTCGAGAAAGATACCGGAA
TTAAAGTCACCGTTGAGCATCCGGATAAACTGGAAGAGAAATTCCCACAGGTTGCGGCAACTGGCGATGG
CCCTGACATTATCTTCTGGGCACACGACCGCTTTGGTGGCTACGCTCAATCTGGCCTGTTGGCTGAAATC
ACCCCGGACAAAGCGTTCCAGGACAAGCTGTATCCGTTTACCTGGGATGCCGTACGTTACAACGGCAAGC
TGATTGCTTACCCGATCGCTGTTGAAGCGTTATCGCTGATTTATAACAAAGATCTGCTGCCGAACCCGCC
AAAAACCTGGGAAGAGATCCCGGCGCTGGATAAAGAACTGAAAGCGAAAGGTAAGAGCGCGCTGATGTTC
AACCTGCAAGAACCGTACTTCACCTGGCCGCTGATTGCTGCTGACGGGGGTTATGCGTTCAAGTATGAAA
ACGGCAAGTACGACATTAAAGACGTGGGCGTGGATAACGCTGGCGCGAAAGCGGGTCTGACCTTCCTGGT
TGACCTGATTAAAAACAAACACATGAATGCAGACACCGATTACTCCATCGCAGAAGCTGCCTTTAATAAA
GGCGAAACAGCGATGACCATCAACGGCCCGTGGGCATGGTCCAACATCGACACCAGCAAAGTGAATTATG
GTGTAACGGTACTGCCGACCTTCAAGGGTCAACCATCCAAACCGTTCGTTGGCGTGCTGAGCGCAGGTAT
TAACGCCGCCAGTCCGAACAAAGAGCTGGCAAAAGAGTTCCTCGAAAACTATCTGCTGACTGATGAAGGT
CTGGAAGCGGTTAATAAAGACAAACCGCTGGGTGCCGTAGCGCTGAAGTCTTACGAGGAAGAGTTGGCGA
AAGATCCACGTATTGCCGCCACTATGGAAAACGCCCAGAAAGGTGAAATCATGCCGAACATCCCGCAGAT
GTCCGCTTTCTGGTATGCCGTGCGTACTGCGGTGATCAACGCCGCCAGCGGTCGTCAGACTGTCGATGAA
GCCCTGAAAGACGCGCAGACTAATTCGAGCTCGAACAACAACAACAATAACAATAACAACAACCTCGGGA
TCGAGGAAAACCTGTACTTCCAATCCAATGCCATGGGGGGATATGAATTCCAGAGAGCAGAATTGGACGC
CCTTGAGGGTGTAGTTCGTGACCCAACCGCCGAACCCATGTCTTTAACACTACCTCTTTTGCGTCACATT
ACGAATGATTTCTCCCCTGAGTTCGAGATATCTAAGGACGACTCCGCCGTGGTATATCTAGGAGTGCTAC
CATCAGGATTTAGGGTGGCAGTGAAGAAATCACATTTTAGGTTTTGTCTGGACGACGAGGACGCCTTCAC
TAATGAAGTTTCAATTGCAATGAAAGCCGCACATAAGAATACTGTAAGAGTAATCGGCTATTGTCATCAT
ACACATGAGCAGATTGCCGAGTATGAGGGAAAGCAAGTCTTCGCAGAAGTGCGTGAGAGGTTGATATGTA
CTGAGTACGTGCCCAATGGACCTCTATCCGGCCATATCGAAGGCAAAATTTGTGCACAAATGGACGGCTA
CGAGTTCCAGCGTGCTGAGCTTGATGCATTGGAGAGAGTTGTTAGAGATACCTCTGCCGAGCCAATGTCC
TTGACACTGCCCCTTTTGCGTCATATCACAAATGATTTCTCAGATGAATCCAGGATCGGACGTGGAGGAT
TCGCTGTTGTCTATCTTGGTGTTTTGCCATCCGGCCTGAGAATAGCTGTTAAGAGGTTGTCAAATATAGC
TTATATGAATGAAAGTGCATTCCAGAACGAAGTATTCATCACAATGAAAGCCACACATAAAAATACAGTG
AGATTCATGGGATACTGCTCACAGATTCAAGGCAAACTAATAGAACATGATGGACAACATGTCTTTGCAC
AGCTTGAAGAGAGGCTAATTTGTGTGGAATACGCACCTAAGGGAACATTAGACGCTCACATCGGAGATTA
TGGTGAACTGGACTGGAACCAAAGATATCAGATTCTGAAAGGCATATGTCAGGGTTTACATCATCTACAT
GACGAAATGCATGTCTTTCATGGAGATATCAAACCCGCCAACATTCTTATCGGCGATAACCTAGTTCCTA
AAATCTATGATTTCGGATTGAGTCAAATGTTCGAGGAGGAGGAAACGGAAAGAATTGTGGAAAACATTGC
CGGTACATTCGGCTACATGGCACCTGAGTTCTGTACAAACAACATGGTATCCTTCAAGGCCGAGATTTAC
AGTTTAGGCGTTGTAATAGGAGAACTTCTTATCGGTAAAAAAGGATGGTTTGACGAGGACGTGCGGAAGC
TTTTTGTTCAGCAGTTGAAAGGCCTTCGCAAAACTTTGGTGAAGGAAGGCGCGTTTTCCAGCTGGGAGAA
TAAATACCATCAAGTGCGCACGTGTATGGAGATTGGTCAGGATTGCATCGATCCAAATCCTCATAAACGG
CCTACGCTTCTCGAAATTATTCAACGCCTTAACGAAGCCGAAGACATGAATTATAGTGCGGCATAACATT
GGAAGTGGATAACGGATCCGAATTCGAGCGCCGTCGACAAGCTTGCGGCCGCACTCGAGCACCACCACCA
CCACCACTGAGATCCGGCTGCTAACAAAGCCCGAAAGGAAGCTGAGTTGGCTGCTGCCACCGCTGAGCAA
TAACTAGCATAACCCCTTGGGGCCTCTAAACGGGTCTTGAGGGGTTTTTTGCTGAAAGGAGGAACTATAT
CCGGATTGGCGAATGGG
[124 nt withheld, positions 6458-6581]
C
[91 nt withheld, positions 6583-6673]
A
[49 nt withheld, positions 6675-6723]
CCTTTGACGTTGGAGTCCACGTTCTTT
[37 nt withheld, positions 6751-6787]
ACCCTATCTCGGTCTATTCTTTTGATTTATAAGGGATTTTGCCGATTTCGGCCTATTGGTTAAAAAATGA
GCTGATTTAACAAAAATTTAACGCGAATTTTAACAAACTAGTAACGTTTACAATTTCAGGTGGCACTTTT
CGGGGAAATGTGCGCGGAACCCCTATTTGTTTATTTTTCTAAATACATTCAAATATGTATCCGCTCATGA
ATTAATTCTTAGAAAAACTCATCGAGCATCAAATGAAACTGCAATTTATTCATATCAGGATTATCAATAC
CATATTTTTGAAAAAGCCGTTTCTGTAATGAAGGAGAAAACTCACCGAGGCAGTTCCATAGGATGGCAAG
ATCCTGGTATCGGTCTGCGATTCCGACTCGTCCAACATCAATACAACCTATTAATTTCCCCTCGTCAAAA
ATAAGGTTATCAAGTGAGAAATCACCATGAGTGACGACTGAATCCGGTGAGAATGGCAAAAGTTTATGCA
TTTCTTTCCAGACTTGTTCAACAGGCCAGCCATTACGCTCGTCATCAAAATCACTCGCATCAACCAAACC
GTTATTCATTCGTGATTGCGCCTGAGCGAGACGAAATACGCGATCGCTGTTAAAAGGACAATTACAAACA
GGAATCGAATGCAACCGGCGCAGGAACACTGCCAGCGCATCAACAATGTTTTCACCTGAATCAGGATATT
CTTCTAATACCTGGAATGCTGTTTTCCCGGGGATCGCAGTGGTGAGTAACCATGCATCATCAGGAGTACG
GATAAAATGCTTGATGGTCGGAAGAGGCATAAATTCCGTCAGCCAGTTTAGTCTGACCATCTCATCTGTA
ACATCATTGGCAACGCTACCTTTGCCATGTTTCAGAAACAACTCTGGCGCATCGGGCTTCCCATACAATC
GATAGATTGTCGCACCTGATTGCCCGACATTATCGCGAGCCCATTTATACCCATATAAATCAGCATCCAT
GTTGGAATTTAATCGCGGCCTAGAGCAAGACGTTTCCCGTTGAATATGGCTCATAACACCCCTTGTATTA
CTGTTTATGTAAGCAGACAGTTTTATTGTTCATGACCAAAATCCCTTAACGTGAGTTTTCGTTCCACTGA
GCGTCAGACCCCGTAGAAAAGATCAAAGGATCTTC
Features (pLannotate 1.2.2; 21 found; start..end, strand, type, name):
      1..589     +  rep_origin     ori: high-copy-number ColE1/pMB1/pBR322/pUC origin of replication
    775..914     -  misc_feature   bom: basis of mobility region from pBR322
   1016..1207    -  CDS            rop: Rop protein, which maintains plasmids at low copy number; rop
   1224..1604    +  CDS            YPB1_ECOLX: Protein predicted: Swiss-Prot protein existence level 4. From Escherichia coli.
   1676..1967    -  CDS            TcR (fragment): tetracycline efflux protein; tet; confers resistance to tetracycline
   1982..2003    -  protein_bind   CAP binding site: CAP binding activates transcription in the presence of cAMP. E. coli catabolite activator protein
   2016..3098    -  CDS            lacI: lac repressor; lacI; The lac repressor binds to the lac operator to inhibit transcription in E. coli. This inhibition can be relieved by adding lactose or isopropyl-β-D-thiogalactopyranoside (IPTG).
   3099..3176    -  promoter       lacI promoter: lacI
   3184..3463    -  CDS            TcR (fragment): tetracycline efflux protein; tet; confers resistance to tetracycline
   3485..3503    +  promoter       T7 promoter: promoter for bacteriophage T7 RNA polymerase
   3504..3528    +  protein_bind   lac operator: The lac repressor binds to the lac operator to inhibit transcription in E. coli. This inhibition can be relieved by adding lactose or isopropyl-β-D-thiogalactopyranoside (IPTG). lac repressor encoded by lacI
   3543..3565    +  RBS            RBS: efficient ribosome binding site from bacteriophage T7 gene 10 (Olins and Rangwala, 1989)
   3584..3601    +  CDS            6xHis: 6xHis affinity tag
   3611..4711    +  CDS            MBP: maltose binding protein from E. coli; malE (mutated); This version of the gene does not encode a signal sequence, so MBP will remain in the cytosol.
   4766..4782    +  CDS            TEV site (fragment): tobacco etch virus (TEV) protease recognition and cleavage site
   6290..6307    +  CDS            9xHis (fragment): 9xHis affinity tag
   6317..6366    +  CDS            SET1 (fragment): solubility-enhancement tag derived from T7 phage gene 10B
   6374..6421    +  terminator     T7 terminator: transcription terminator for bacteriophage T7 RNA polymerase
   6458..6886    +  rep_origin     f1 ori (sequence partly withheld): f1 bacteriophage origin of replication; arrow indicates direction of (+) strand synthesis
   6940..6997    +  promoter       AmpR promoter (fragment): bla
   7006..7821    -  CDS            KanR: aminoglycoside phosphotransferase; aph(3')-Ia; confers resistance to kanamycin in bacteria or G418 (Geneticin®) in eukaryotes
