[The description below was written by a language model from this plasmid's Addgene catalogue record and pLannotate feature annotations shown in this document.]
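Description:
pET28a:His-MBP-KD is a bacterial expression plasmid of about 7.9 kb, built on a pET28a derivative that already carries an N-terminal His-MBP fusion module. It is used to produce the kinase region of the wheat (Triticum aestivum) tandem kinase RWT4 as a recombinant protein. The plasmid replicates from a ColE1/pMB1-type origin accompanied by the pBR322 bom region and the rop gene. The catalogue lists it as high copy, although rop normally acts to restrain copy number. Selection is by kanamycin through the aph(3')-Ia resistance gene, and an f1 phage origin is also present. The short tetracycline-resistance and AmpR promoter fragments in the annotation are non-functional remnants of the backbone's ancestry.

Expression is driven by a T7 promoter followed by a lac operator and the T7 gene 10 ribosome binding site. The plasmid-borne lacI gene supplies repressor, so transcription requires a host that provides T7 RNA polymerase and is induced with IPTG. The open reading frame begins with a 6xHis tag and a signal-sequence-less maltose binding protein, which stays in the cytosol and serves as both a solubility enhancer and an affinity handle. A TEV protease site follows, allowing the tags to be removed.

The Rwt4 kinase insert, introduced by ligation-independent cloning, is not itself annotated, but it presumably occupies the unannotated stretch of roughly 1.5 kb between the TEV site and the downstream elements. A further His-tag sequence lies ahead of the T7 terminator; the record does not show whether it is in frame with the insert. The stated purpose is recombinant protein expression, and the associated study concerns RWT4 binding a fungal effector to activate defense.
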