Addgene plasmid #237520: pET28a:His-MBP-KD
Purpose: Recombinant protein expression
Depositing lab: Gitta Coaker. Depositing organization: University of California, Davis. Publication: Wheat tandem kinase RWT4 directly binds a fungal effector to activate defense. Sung YC, Li Y, Bernasconi Z, Baik S, Asuke S, Keller B, Fahima T, Coaker G. Nat Genet. 2025 Apr 14. doi: 10.1038/s41588-025-02162-w. PubMed 40229601.
Backbone
  Vector backbone: pET28a:His-MBP
  Vector type: Bacterial Expression
Growth in bacteria
  Bacterial resistance: Kanamycin, 50 μg/mL
  Growth temperature: 37°C
  Growth strain: DH5alpha
  Copy number: High Copy
Gene/Insert
  Gene/Insert name: Rwt4_kinase
  Species: Triticum aestivum
  Mutation: Kinase region of RWT4
  Cloning method: Ligation Independent Cloning
Terms and licenses: Academic/Nonprofit Terms; Industry Terms: Not Available to Industry
Depositor comments: Please visit https://doi.org/10.1101/2024.04.30.591956 for bioRxiv preprint.
How to cite: pET28a:His-MBP-KD was a gift from Gitta Coaker (Addgene plasmid # 237520 ; http://n2t.net/addgene:237520 ; RRID:Addgene_237520)
